Addgene plasmid #67380: pDEST14-ARL6
Purpose: Expression of native hArl6 in E. coli
Depositing lab: Richard Kahn. Depositing organization: Emory University. Publication: Tool box: Plasmids for the expression or knockdown of human ARF Family GTPases (ARF/ARL/SAR) and their co-expression in bacteria with N-myristoyltransferases. Kerr SC, Kahn RA. Cell Logist. 2015 Sep 21;5(3):e1090523. doi: 10.1080/21592799.2015.1090523. eCollection 2015 Jul-Sep. PubMed 27057421.
Backbone
  Vector backbone: pDEST14
  Backbone manufacturer: Life Technologies
  Vector type: Bacterial Expression
Growth in bacteria
  Bacterial resistance: Ampicillin, 100 μg/mL
  Growth temperature: 37°C
  Growth strain: DH5alpha
  Copy number: High Copy
Gene/Insert
  Gene/Insert name: ARL6 (alt name: pRK12s-D14)
  Species: H. sapiens (human)
  Entrez Gene: ARL6 (a.k.a. BBS3, RP55)
  Promoter: T7
  Cloning method: Gateway Cloning
  Sequencing primers: 5′ T7; 3′ T7-term
Terms and licenses: Academic/Nonprofit Terms; Industry Terms: Not Available to Industry
How to cite: pDEST14-ARL6 was a gift from Richard Kahn (Addgene plasmid # 67380 ; http://n2t.net/addgene:67380 ; RRID:Addgene_67380)
