[The description below was written by a language model from this plasmid's Addgene catalogue record.]
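Description:
pDEST14-ARL6 is a bacterial expression plasmid built on the pDEST14 Gateway destination vector and designed to produce human ARL6 in E. coli. The human ARL6 open reading frame (also known as BBS3 or RP55) was introduced by Gateway recombination cloning, so the coding sequence would be expected to be flanked by the att site scars that such recombination leaves behind, although no feature table is provided to confirm the exact junctions. Expression is driven by a T7 promoter, and the listing of a T7 terminator sequencing primer implies that a T7 terminator lies downstream of the insert. As with other T7-driven systems, transcription depends on T7 RNA polymerase, so protein production requires a host strain that supplies that polymerase, whereas routine propagation is done in a standard cloning strain such as DH5alpha. The plasmid carries ampicillin resistance for selection and is recorded as high copy; the origin of replication is not named in the record.

The stated purpose is expression of "native" ARL6, meaning the protein is produced without an added affinity or epitope tag, and no tags or fusion partners are listed. ARL6 is a member of the ARF family of small regulatory GTPases. This construct belongs to a larger toolbox of plasmids for expressing or knocking down human ARF, ARL and SAR family GTPases, including arrangements for bacterial co-expression with N-myristoyltransferases. It is suited to producing untagged recombinant ARL6 for purification and for biochemical or structural work in which an unmodified protein is preferred.
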