>Addgene plasmid #67380 | pDEST14-ARL6 | addgene partial sequence | sequence record 118968 | T7 5'-TAATACGACTCACTATAGGG-3'
AAAAAGCAGGCTTAGAAGGAGATAGAACCATGGGATTGCTAGACAGACTTTCAGTCTTGCTTGGCCTGAA
GAAGAAGGAGGTTCATGTTTTGTGCCTTGGGCTAGATAATAGTGGCAAAACGACGATCATTAACAAACTT
AAACCTTCAAATGCTCAATCTCAAAATATCCTTCCAACAATAGGATTCAGCATAGAGAAATTCAAATCAT
CCAGTTTGTCATTTACAGTGTTTGACATGTCAGGTCAAGGAAGATACAGAAATCTCTGGGAACACTATTA
TAAAGAAGGCCAAGCTATTATTTTTGTCATTGATAGTAGTGATAGATTAAGAATGGTTGTGGCCAAAGAA
GAACTCGATACTCTTCTGAATCATCCAGATATTAAACACCGTC
